Addgene plasmid #162524: ORCO-T2A-QF2
Purpose: Plasmid for CRISPR-mediated knock-in line that expresses a QF2 transcriptional activator by knocking-in a T2A-QF2 fragment replacing the stop codon of the endogenous Aedes aegypti Orco gene
Depositing lab: Leslie Vosshall. Depositing organization: Rockefeller University. Publication: Non-canonical odor coding in the mosquito. Herre M, Goldman OV, Lu TC, Caballero-Vidal G, Qi Y, Gilbert ZN, Gong Z, Morita T, Rahiel S, Ghaninia M, Ignell R, Matthews BJ, Li H, Vosshall LB, Younger MA. Cell. 2022 Aug 18;185(17):3104-3123.e28. doi: 10.1016/j.cell.2022.07.024. PubMed 35985288.
Backbone
  Vector backbone: puc19
  Backbone size w/o insert (bp): 2680
  Total vector size (bp): 7756
  Vector type: Insect Expression
Growth in bacteria
  Bacterial resistance: Ampicillin, 100 μg/mL
  Growth temperature: 37°C
  Growth strain: DH5alpha
  Copy number: Unknown
Gene/Insert
  Gene/Insert name: Orco-left-HDR-arm; T2A-QF2-SV40; 3xP3-dsRed-SV40; Orco-right-HDR-arm
  Species: Synthetic; Aedes aegypti
  Insert size (bp): 5076
Terms and licenses: Academic/Nonprofit Terms; Industry Terms: Not Available to Industry
How to cite: ORCO-T2A-QF2 was a gift from Leslie Vosshall (Addgene plasmid # 162524 ; http://n2t.net/addgene:162524 ; RRID:Addgene_162524)
