[The description below was written by a language model from this plasmid's Addgene catalogue record and pLannotate feature annotations shown in this document.]
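Description:
ORCO-T2A-QF2 is a homology-directed repair donor plasmid built on a pUC19 backbone and used for CRISPR-mediated knock-in in the mosquito Aedes aegypti. In E. coli it is propagated through the high-copy ColE1/pUC origin and selected with ampicillin via the AmpR (β-lactamase) gene. Remnants of the pUC19 lacZα/lac promoter region flank the cloning site where the roughly 5.1 kb insert sits, giving a total size of about 7.75 kb.

The payload consists of four parts arranged between left and right homology arms taken from the endogenous Orco locus, which encodes the odorant receptor co-receptor. The feature table detects a fragment of Orco coding sequence in the left arm, consistent with the design in which a T2A-QF2-SV40 cassette replaces the Orco stop codon. After integration, the T2A ribosomal-skipping peptide lets the native Orco transcript yield both Orco protein and a separate QF2 transcriptional activator, so QF2 is produced wherever Orco is normally expressed and can drive QUAS-controlled effector or reporter transgenes in those olfactory neurons. The T2A and QF2 segments are not annotated in the automated feature list, which leaves the region between the Orco fragment and the marker cassette unlabelled.

Downstream lies a 3xP3-dsRed-SV40 marker. The table shows an hsp70 minimal promoter fragment (the core onto which the eye-specific 3xP3 sites are normally placed), the DsRed2 coding sequence and an SV40 polyadenylation signal. This red fluorescent marker allows visual screening for animals carrying the insertion. The plasmid itself supplies no Cas9 or guide RNA according to the record.
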