Features (pLannotate 1.2.2; 17 found; start..end, strand, type, name):
    137..236     +  misc_feature   bom (fragment): basis of mobility region from pBR322
    242..399     -  CDS            lacZα (fragment): LacZα fragment of β-galactosidase; lacZ fragment
    690..851     +  CDS            SGPRor7 (fragment): ORCO_AEDAE - Also known as Orco. Experimental evidence at protein level: Swiss-Prot protein existence level 1. Odorant coreceptor which complexes with conventional odorant receptors (ORs) to form odorant-sensing units, providing sensitive and prolonged odorant signaling and calcium permeability. Orco is a universal and integral part of the functional odorant receptor, involved in the dendritic localization of other olfactory receptors. Plays a key role in preferred attraction of females for humans over non-human hosts for blood feeding. Human attraction plays a crucial role in the transmission
   3093..3215    +  promoter       hsp70 promoter (fragment): Drosophila melanogaster hsp70Bb promoter
   3229..3262    +  misc_feature   MCS (fragment): multiple cloning site
   3270..3947    +  CDS            DsRed2: improved tetrameric variant of DsRed fluorescent protein mammalian codon-optimized
   3962..4045    +  CDS            large T antigen (fragment): large T antigen from SV40 (simian virus 40)
   4068..4189    +  polyA_signal   SV40 poly(A) signal: SV40 polyadenylation signal
   5487..5516    +  misc_feature   MCS (fragment): pUC18/19 multiple cloning site
   5553..5569    -  protein_bind   lac operator: The lac repressor binds to the lac operator to inhibit transcription in E. coli. This inhibition can be relieved by adding lactose or isopropyl-β-D-thiogalactopyranoside (IPTG). lac repressor encoded by lacI
   5577..5607    -  promoter       lac promoter: promoter for the E. coli lac operon
   5622..5643    -  protein_bind   CAP binding site: CAP binding activates transcription in the presence of cAMP. E. coli catabolite activator protein
   5656..5748    -  CDS            lacI (fragment): lac repressor; lacI; The lac repressor binds to the lac operator to inhibit transcription in E. coli. This inhibition can be relieved by adding lactose or isopropyl-β-D-thiogalactopyranoside (IPTG).
   5931..6519    -  rep_origin     ori: high-copy-number ColE1/pMB1/pBR322/pUC origin of replication
   6690..7550    -  CDS            AmpR: β-lactamase; bla; confers resistance to ampicillin, carbenicillin, and related antibiotics
   7551..7655    -  promoter       AmpR promoter: bla
   7750..35      +  CDS            rop (fragment) (across the origin): Rop protein, which maintains plasmids at low copy number; rop
>Addgene plasmid #162524 | ORCO-T2A-QF2 | addgene full sequence | sequence record 354668 | Addgene NGS Result
TCGCGCGTTTCGGTGATGACGGTGAAAACCTCTGACACATGCAGCTCCCGGAGACGGTCACAGCTTGTCT
GTAAGCGGATGCCGGGAGCAGACAAGCCCGTCAGGGCGCGTCAGCGGGTGTTGGCGGGTGTCGGGGCTGG
CTTAACTATGCGGCATCAGAGCAGATTGTACTGAGAGTGCACCATATGCGGTGTGAAATACCGCACAGAT
GCGTAAGGAGAAAATACCGCATCAGGCGCCATTCGCCATTCAGGCTGCGCAACTGTTGGGAAGGGCGATC
GGTGCGGGCCTCTTCGCTATTACGCCAGCTGGCGAAAGGGGGATGTGCTGCAAGGCGATTAAGTTGGGTA
ACGCCAGGGTTTTCCCAGTCACGACGTTGTAAAACGACGGCCAGTGAATTCGAGCTCGGTACCCGGGAGT
TTCGCTTTCCACGCGCGGTGTGTCTGGAATCGTTATTAACGAAAAAAAATATTCTAATTCGGGATTTACA
ATTCTCTGTGAATATGAAAACATTTCAACGAGAGAAACGAAAGTTATAGTGATTTGAAGGTTTTCGGCTA
TTCTGTAAGATATTCTTTCAAATAATAGGTGCCAAATTGGTGGACATGTTTTGTAATTAACGATTTCAGA
CACACCGTGCCACGTTTGGTTCTCTCTAGCAATTTGATTGTGCATTTTTTTTTCTCTAACAGAGTTCATC
AGTGATGGAGGCTGCCTACTCGTGCCACTGGTATGACGGTTCCGAGGAAGCCAAAACTTTCGTGCAAATC
GTTTGCCAGCAGTGTCAGAAAGCGATGACCATATCCGGGGCCAAGTTTTTCACCGTTTCACTGGATCTGT
TCGCATCGGTGAGTGATTTTTTTTTCGTTTTCGATTCGGTTTCTGGGGGGAAATTAGTGTCGGATCGATC
GATAAAAGCGATTGCATGGGCATAACCAGAAAGGAGACATGAGTCCTCCTGCCTCCACCTCCCTTTTGAA
AAAAAGCTGGGTGAATTAATTTTGTGTTTGTATTTTCAAAATCGTCTATATCTACAAAATAATTGCATCA
CGATTGATATTTCTGAGAAATTTTTGAAGTTACTCAAACAATAATTTTCCTAAAAAAGATCTTATCAGAA
ATTATGAGAAGGTTTTATCAACAGTCCGCATTTTTGAATCAATATAATAAGTTTTTCTGAAAAAAAAAAA
ATACAGAAATACGGTGACGAATTTCTGTGGAATTTTTTTGAGATTCAAATATTTCAAAAACATATTTTAT
GGTCGTCTGCAAAAAACCGTGAGACGTTTTTGATTTGGTGGAATCTATCTTGAAGATTTCTTCGATGAAC
TGTATGAAATTACTATGTCGAATCAATTGAATCTGTAGAAAAAATGTCTCATCCGGATTTTTCCAAGCCT
TGTTTCTAATCGTCCACTGGACTCCACTTTGGAAAAGTGTGAATTTTTTAAGTCACTTGCCCCTCCGGCT
ATTCTGGCTACGCCAATGACCGATTGTATAAGAAAGCCACGAAACTGAGTCAACTATAATTAATGATTCG
TCGTTTTCTTTCCGTTTTCCTTTCCCCCACAGGTTCTGGGAGCGGTCGTCACCTACTTCATGGTGCTCGT
GCAGTTGAAAGGAGAGGGCAGAGGAAGTCTTCTAACATGCGGTGACGTGGAGGAGAATCCCGGCCCTATG
CCACCCAAGCGCAAAACGCTTAACGCTGCGGCTGAGGCTAACGCTCATGCCGACGGACACGCCGACGGAA
ACGCCGACGGACACGTGGCCAATACGGCCGCGTCCTCGAATAATGCGAGGTTCGCTGATCTCACTAACAT
CGATACTCCGGGTCTGGGACCCACAACTACGACCCTGCTCGTGGAACCAGCACGCTCAAAGCGTCAACGA
GTGTCCCGCGCATGCGACCAGTGCCGTGCAGCCCGAGAGAAATGCGACGGAATACAGCCTGCGTGTTTCC
CGTGCGTTTCCCAGGGAAGGTCCTGCACTTATCAGGCTTCGCCGAAAAAGAGGGGAGTTCAAACCGGTTA
TATTCGTACGCTGGAGCTCGCCCTCGCCTGGATGTTTGAAAATGTCGCGCGTTCCGAAGATGCCTTGCAT
AACCTCCTCGTCCGTGACGCCGGACAAGGATCAGCTCTGCTCGTTGGTAAAGATTCGCCGGCTGCCGAGC
GACTCCATGCCCGTTGGGCTACTAGCCGTGTCAATAAGAGCATTACCCGCCTCCTCCGTCAGTTGGAGCT
CCCTCCTACCGCCACGGCTACGGCCTCGATAATGCCGCACGTGATGGAGCAGCCTCTCAGTACCAGCATT
AACCCCGTCAACGACCGCTTCAACGGTATTCCCAACCCCACTCCGTATAACTCCGATGCAGCTCTCGATG
CTATCACTCAGACCAACGATTATGGAAGCGTAAATACACATGGTATCCTCTCTACTTACCCGCCACCGGC
TACGCACCTTAATGAAGCTTCCGTCGCTCTCGCTCCCGGTGGCGCCCCCCCCCGACCGCCTCCTCCGTAT
GTTGACAGCACGACCAATCACCCGCCGTACCACTCGAATCTGGTTCCAATGGCGAACTTTGGTTACTCGA
CCGTTGATTACGATGCCATGGTTGACGATTTGGCTAGCATTGAATACACGGACGCTGTGGATGTCGACCC
ACAGTTTATGACCAATCTGGGATTCGTTCCTGGATGTAACTTCTCCGACATTAATACATACGAACAGTGA
TGACGTCTATCGATACCGTCGACTAAAGCCAAATAGAAAATTATTCAGTTCCTGGCTTAAGTTTTTAAAA
GTGATATTATTTATTTGGTTGTAACCAACCAAAAGAATGTAAATAACTAATACATAATTATGTTAGTTTT
AAGTTAGCAACAAATTGATTTTAGCTATATTAGCTACTTGGTTAATAAATAGAATATATTTATTTAAAGA
TAATTGCGTTTTTATTGTCAGGGAGTGAGTTTGCTTAAAAACTCGTTTAGATCCAATTCGAGCTCGCCCG
GGGATCTAATTCAATTAGAGACTAATTCAATTAGAGCTAATTCAATTAGGATCCAAGCTTATCGATTTCG
AACCCTCGACCGCCGGAGTATAAATAGAGGCGCTTCGTCTACGGAGCGACAATTCAATTCAAACAAGCAA
AGTGAACACGTCGCTAAGCGAAAGCTAAGCAAATAAACAAGCGCAGCTGAACAAGCTAAACAATCGGGGT
ACCGCTAGAGTCGACGGTACCGCGGGCCCGGGATCCACCGGTCGCCACCATGGCCTCCTCCGAGAACGTC
ATCACCGAGTTCATGCGCTTCAAGGTGCGCATGGAGGGCACCGTGAACGGCCACGAGTTCGAGATCGAGG
GCGAGGGCGAGGGCCGCCCCTACGAGGGCCACAACACCGTGAAGCTGAAGGTGACCAAGGGCGGCCCCCT
GCCCTTCGCCTGGGACATCCTGTCCCCCCAGTTCCAGTACGGCTCCAAGGTGTACGTGAAGCACCCCGCC
GACATCCCCGACTACAAGAAGCTGTCCTTCCCCGAGGGCTTCAAGTGGGAGCGCGTGATGAACTTCGAGG
ACGGCGGCGTGGCGACCGTGACCCAGGACTCCTCCCTGCAGGACGGCTGCTTCATCTACAAGGTGAAGTT
CATCGGCGTGAACTTCCCCTCCGACGGCCCCGTGATGCAGAAGAAGACCATGGGCTGGGAGGCCTCCACC
GAGCGCCTGTACCCCCGCGACGGCGTGCTGAAGGGCGAGACCCACAAGGCCCTGAAGCTGAAGGACGGCG
GCCACTACCTGGTGGAGTTCAAGTCCATCTACATGGCCAAGAAGCCCGTGCAGCTGCCCGGCTACTACTA
CGTGGACGCCAAGCTGGACATCACCTCCCACAACGAGGACTACACCATCGTGGAGCAGTACGAGCGCACC
GAGGGCCGCCACCACCTGTTCCTGTAGCGGCCGCGACTCTAGATCATAATCAGCCATACCACATTTGTAG
AGGTTTTACTTGCTTTAAAAAACCTCCCACACCTCCCCCTGAACCTGAAACATAAAATGAATGCAATTGT
TGTTGTTAACTTGTTTATTGCAGCTTATAATGGTTACAAATAAAGCAATAGCATCACAAATTTCACAAAT
AAAGCATTTTTTTCACTGCATTCTAGTTGTGGTTTGTCCAAACTCATCAATGTATCTTATAATTCGTTAA
TTATGGACAAGCTCAAGACTATCCGATACTATTTTTGATACTAATGCAACTGAACGGCGATACATGACAT
GAAATCGTTTTTATATGTAGATTTATAAGGAAGAAAAAAATTATCAGTACAAGAACAATTAGACTAGACC
CTCCGACACTGAGTAGCGGAGGCTAATGATGTTGATATATTAAATATTTTAGTAAGAATTTTTGATGTAG
CTGAAATAGACGCTCAAGATGAATGCAATGAACTCTCGAGAACTTATTCATAACAGTGAGAGAATGCCCT
GATTGTTCACTGTAATTAGTTTTCCACACGATTTACTTGGTTTATGAAAAGCCCTTGTAGATTGAGAAGT
CATTAGTCAAGATATGTCACTCCCGTGCAAAAGTTTGGGTTCACCCCCTCAAACATATACAAAAGTGTTC
TGTCCATATCTCTGTGATTACACGTCAAATTTAAACTCTTTAAGCCGCATTCGAAAGGCAAAGAGTTATT
CTTACTTCGTATGTATTTTTCCAAAAACATTTTTTTAAATTTTGTATACTAAATTTTTATTAAAGTTGTG
ACATTTTTCAAAAAACACCCTTAAAAATCATATCTAATTTCCTCAGCATTGGGTTGACCAAAATTTCAAA
TCAAAGTGTCATTAGAATCGTAATCTTATATTCCTTGAAGAGACACCACGAAATTTCGGCGGACAAATCT
GGAAAGTATTCAAAATCAATGAAACAGTCAGTCAAGTCATCGTGCAAAAGTTTGGGTTCATCTCTCAGTA
TGATGCAAATCGTGCAAAAGTTTGGGTTCACCTGATCCGCACGCACATAATTTTTGTCAATATCTCGGCC
ATTTTTCAACCGATTTTAATAGTTTAAAGCTTTTTTGAGCGCAAATAATGGCGTGTACATGATTGGTCTG
AGATTTCACAGATTTAAGTAAGTTCAGGTGAACCCAAATTTTTGCACGATACACCATACACTGAGGGGTG
AACCCAAACTTTTGCACGATGACTTGACTGACTGTTTTATTGATTTTGAATACTTCTCAGATTTTTCCGC
CAAAATTTAATGAGTGCTCTTCAAAGTATATAAGATTACGATTCTAATGACACCTTGTTTTAAAATTTTG
GTCAATTGAATGCTGAGGAAATTAGATATGATTTTTCAGTGTGTTTTTTGAAAAATGTCCCAACTTTAAG
TACAAATTTAGTATACAAAGTTCAAAGAATGTTTTTGGAAAAATACATACGAAGTAAGAATAACTCTTTG
CCTTTCGAATGCGGCTTAGAGAGTTTTCTAGAGTCGACCTGCAGGCATGCAAGCTTGGCGTAATCATGGT
CATAGCTGTTTCCTGTGTGAAATTGTTATCCGCTCACAATTCCACACAACATACGAGCCGGAAGCATAAA
GTGTAAAGCCTGGGGTGCCTAATGAGTGAGCTAACTCACATTAATTGCGTTGCGCTCACTGCCCGCTTTC
CAGTCGGGAAACCTGTCGTGCCAGCTGCATTAATGAATCGGCCAACGCGCGGGGAGAGGCGGTTTGCGTA
TTGGGCGCTCTTCCGCTTCCTCGCTCACTGACTCGCTGCGCTCGGTCGTTCGGCTGCGGCGAGCGGTATC
AGCTCACTCAAAGGCGGTAATACGGTTATCCACAGAATCAGGGGATAACGCAGGAAAGAACATGTGAGCA
AAAGGCCAGCAAAAGGCCAGGAACCGTAAAAAGGCCGCGTTGCTGGCGTTTTTCCATAGGCTCCGCCCCC
CTGACGAGCATCACAAAAATCGACGCTCAAGTCAGAGGTGGCGAAACCCGACAGGACTATAAAGATACCA
GGCGTTTCCCCCTGGAAGCTCCCTCGTGCGCTCTCCTGTTCCGACCCTGCCGCTTACCGGATACCTGTCC
GCCTTTCTCCCTTCGGGAAGCGTGGCGCTTTCTCATAGCTCACGCTGTAGGTATCTCAGTTCGGTGTAGG
TCGTTCGCTCCAAGCTGGGCTGTGTGCACGAACCCCCCGTTCAGCCCGACCGCTGCGCCTTATCCGGTAA
CTATCGTCTTGAGTCCAACCCGGTAAGACACGACTTATCGCCACTGGCAGCAGCCACTGGTAACAGGATT
AGCAGAGCGAGGTATGTAGGCGGTGCTACAGAGTTCTTGAAGTGGTGGCCTAACTACGGCTACACTAGAA
GAACAGTATTTGGTATCTGCGCTCTGCTGAAGCCAGTTACCTTCGGAAAAAGAGTTGGTAGCTCTTGATC
CGGCAAACAAACCACCGCTGGTAGCGGTGGTTTTTTTGTTTGCAAGCAGCAGATTACGCGCAGAAAAAAA
GGATCTCAAGAAGATCCTTTGATCTTTTCTACGGGGTCTGACGCTCAGTGGAACGAAAACTCACGTTAAG
GGATTTTGGTCATGAGATTATCAAAAAGGATCTTCACCTAGATCCTTTTAAATTAAAAATGAAGTTTTAA
ATCAATCTAAAGTATATATGAGTAAACTTGGTCTGACAGTTACCAATGCTTAATCAGTGAGGCACCTATC
TCAGCGATCTGTCTATTTCGTTCATCCATAGTTGCCTGACTCCCCGTCGTGTAGATAACTACGATACGGG
AGGGCTTACCATCTGGCCCCAGTGCTGCAATGATACCGCGAGACCCACGCTCACCGGCTCCAGATTTATC
AGCAATAAACCAGCCAGCCGGAAGGGCCGAGCGCAGAAGTGGTCCTGCAACTTTATCCGCCTCCATCCAG
TCTATTAATTGTTGCCGGGAAGCTAGAGTAAGTAGTTCGCCAGTTAATAGTTTGCGCAACGTTGTTGCCA
TTGCTACAGGCATCGTGGTGTCACGCTCGTCGTTTGGTATGGCTTCATTCAGCTCCGGTTCCCAACGATC
AAGGCGAGTTACATGATCCCCCATGTTGTGCAAAAAAGCGGTTAGCTCCTTCGGTCCTCCGATCGTTGTC
AGAAGTAAGTTGGCCGCAGTGTTATCACTCATGGTTATGGCAGCACTGCATAATTCTCTTACTGTCATGC
CATCCGTAAGATGCTTTTCTGTGACTGGTGAGTACTCAACCAAGTCATTCTGAGAATAGTGTATGCGGCG
ACCGAGTTGCTCTTGCCCGGCGTCAATACGGGATAATACCGCGCCACATAGCAGAACTTTAAAAGTGCTC
ATCATTGGAAAACGTTCTTCGGGGCGAAAACTCTCAAGGATCTTACCGCTGTTGAGATCCAGTTCGATGT
AACCCACTCGTGCACCCAACTGATCTTCAGCATCTTTTACTTTCACCAGCGTTTCTGGGTGAGCAAAAAC
AGGAAGGCAAAATGCCGCAAAAAAGGGAATAAGGGCGACACGGAAATGTTGAATACTCATACTCTTCCTT
TTTCAATATTATTGAAGCATTTATCAGGGTTATTGTCTCATGAGCGGATACATATTTGAATGTATTTAGA
AAAATAAACAAATAGGGGTTCCGCGCACATTTCCCCGAAAAGTGCCACCTGACGTCTAAGAAACCATTAT
TATCATGACATTAACCTATAAAAATAGGCGTATCACGAGGCCCTTTCGTC
